>Addgene plasmid #234391 | Nbio-VP35:75-340_Cterm_HIS | addgene full sequence | sequence record 469459 | Addgene NGS Result
TTCTCTGTCACAGAATGAAAATTTTTCTGTCATCTCTTCGTTATTAATGTTTGTAATTGACTGAATATCA
ACGCTTATTTGCAGCCTGAATGGCGAATGGG
[124 nt withheld, positions 102-225]
C
[91 nt withheld, positions 227-317]
A
[49 nt withheld, positions 319-367]
CCTTTGACGTTGGAGTCCACGTTCTT
[37 nt withheld, positions 394-430]
ACCCTATCTCGGTCTATTCTTTTGATTTATAAGGGATTTTGCCGATTTCGGCCTATTGGTTAAAAAATGA
GCTGATTTAACAAAAATTTAACGCGAATTTTAACAAAATATTAACGCTTACAATTTAGGTGGCACTTTTC
GGGGAAATGTGCGCGGAACCCCTATTTGTTTATTTTTCTAAATACATTCAAATATGTATCCGCTCATGAG
ACAATAACCCTGATAAATGCTTCAATAATATTGAAAAAGGAAGAGTATGAGTATTCAACATTTCCGTGTC
GCCCTTATTCCCTTTTTTGCGGCATTTTGCCTTCCTGTTTTTGCTCACCCAGAAACGCTGGTGAAAGTAA
AAGATGCTGAAGATCAGTTGGGTGCACGAGTGGGTTACATCGAACTGGATCTCAACAGCGGTAAGATCCT
TGAGAGTTTTCGCCCCGAAGAACGTTTTCCAATGATGAGCACTTTTAAAGTTCTGCTATGTGGCGCGGTA
TTATCCCGTATTGACGCCGGGCAAGAGCAACTCGGTCGCCGCATACACTATTCTCAGAATGACTTGGTTG
AGTACTCACCAGTCACAGAAAAGCATCTTACGGATGGCATGACAGTAAGAGAATTATGCAGTGCTGCCAT
AACCATGAGTGATAACACTGCGGCCAACTTACTTCTGACAACGATCGGAGGACCGAAGGAGCTAACCGCT
TTTTTGCACAACATGGGGGATCATGTAACTCGCCTTGATCGTTGGGAACCGGAGCTGAATGAAGCCATAC
CAAACGACGAGCGTGACACCACGATGCCTGTAGCAATGGCAACAACGTTGCGCAAACTATTAACTGGCGA
ACTACTTACTCTAGCTTCCCGGCAACAATTAATAGACTGGATGGAGGCGGATAAAGTTGCAGGACCACTT
CTGCGCTCGGCCCTTCCGGCTGGCTGGTTTATTGCTGATAAATCTGGAGCCGGTGAGCGTGGGTCTCGCG
GTATCATTGCAGCACTGGGGCCAGATGGTAAGCCCTCCCGTATCGTAGTTATCTACACGACGGGGAGTCA
GGCAACTATGGATGAACGAAATAGACAGATCGCTGAGATAGGTGCCTCACTGATTAAGCATTGGTAACTG
TCAGACCAAGTTTACTCATATATACTTTAGATTGATTTAAAACTTCATTTTTAATTTAAAAGGATCTAGG
TGAAGATCCTTTTTGATAATCTCATGACCAAAATCCCTTAACGTGAGTTTTCGTTCCACTGAGCGTCAGA
CCCCGTAGAAAAGATCAAAGGATCTTCTTGAGATCCTTTTTTTCTGCGCGTAATCTGCTGCTTGCAAACA
AAAAAACCACCGCTACCAGCGGTGGTTTGTTTGCCGGATCAAGAGCTACCAACTCTTTTTCCGAAGGTAA
CTGGCTTCAGCAGAGCGCAGATACCAAATACTGTTCTTCTAGTGTAGCCGTAGTTAGGCCACCACTTCAA
GAACTCTGTAGCACCGCCTACATACCTCGCTCTGCTAATCCTGTTACCAGTGGCTGCTGCCAGTGGCGAT
AAGTCGTGTCTTACCGGGTTGGACTCAAGACGATAGTTACCGGATAAGGCGCAGCGGTCGGGCTGAACGG
GGGGTTCGTGCACACAGCCCAGCTTGGAGCGAACGACCTACACCGAACTGAGATACCTACAGCGTGAGCT
ATGAGAAAGCGCCACGCTTCCCGAAGGGAGAAAGGCGGACAGGTATCCGGTAAGCGGCAGGGTCGGAACA
GGAGAGCGCACGAGGGAGCTTCCAGGGGGAAACGCCTGGTATCTTTATAGTCCTGTCGGGTTTCGCCACC
TCTGACTTGAGCGTCGATTTTTGTGATGCTCGTCAGGGGGGCGGAGCCTATGGAAAAACGCCAGCAACGC
GGCCTTTTTACGGTTCCTGGCCTTTTGCTGGCCTTTTGCTCACATGTTCTTTCCTGCGTTATCCCCTGAT
TCTGTGGATAACCGTATTACCGCCTTTGAGTGAGCTGATACCGCTCGCCGCAGCCGAACGACCGAGCGCA
GCGAGTCAGTGAGCGAGGAAGCGGAAGAGCGCCTGATGCGGTATTTTCTCCTTACGCATCTGTGCGGTAT
TTCACACCGCATAGACCAGCCGCGTAACCTGGCAAAATCGGTTACGGTTGAGTAATAAATGGATGCCCTG
CGTAAGCGGGTGTGGGCGGACAATAAAGTCTTAAACTGAACAAAATAGATCTAAACTATGACAATAAAGT
CTTAAACTAGACAGAATAGTTGTAAACTGAAATCAGTCCAGTTATGCTGTGAAAAAGCATACTGGACTTT
TGTTATGGCTAAAGCAAACTCTTCATTTTCTGAAGTGCAAATTGCCCGTCGTATTAAAGAGGGGCGTGGC
CAAGGGCATGGTAAAGACTATATTCGCGGCGTTGTGACAATTTACCGAACAACTCCGCGGCCGGGAAGCC
GATCTCGGCTTGAACGAATTGTTAGGTGGCGGTACTTGGGTCGATATCAAAGTGCATCACTTCTTCCCGT
ATGCCCAACTTTGTATAGAGAGCCACTGCGGGATCGTCACCGTAATCTGCTTGCACGTAGATCACATAAG
CACCAAGCGCGTTGGCCTCATGCTTCAAGAGATTGATGAGCGCGGTGGCAATGCCCTGCCTCCGGTGCTC
GCCGGAGACTGCGAGATCATAGATATAGATCTCACTACGCGGCTGCTCAAACTTGGGCAGAACGTAAGCC
GCGAGAGCGCCAACAACCGCTTCTTGGTCGAAGGCAGCAAGCGCGATGAATGTCTTACTACGGAGCAAGT
TCCCGAGGTAATCGGAGTCCGGCTGATGTTGGGAGTAGGTGGCTACGTCTCCGAACTCACGACCGAAAAG
ATCAAGAGCAGCCCGCATGGATTTGACTTGGTCAGGGCCGAGCCTACATGTGCGAATGATGCCCATACTT
GAGCCACCTAACTTTGTTTTAGGGCGACTGCCCTGCTGCGTAACATCGTTGCTGCTGCGTAACATCGTTG
CTGCTCCATAACATCAAACATCGACCCACGGCGTAACGCGCTTGCTGCTTGGATGCCCGAGGCATAGACT
GTACAAAAAAACAGTCATAACAAGCCATGAAAACCGCCACTGCGCCGTTACCACCGCTGCGTTCGGTCAA
GGTTCTGGACCAGTTGCGTGAGCGCATACGCTACTTGCATTACAGTTTACGAACCGAACAGGCTTATGTC
AACTGGGTTCGTGCCTTCATCCGTTTCCACGGTGTGCGTCACCCGGCAACCTTGGGCAGCAGCGAAGTCG
AGGCATTTCTGTCCTGGCTGGCGAACGAGCGCAAGGTTTCGGTCTCCACGCATCGTCAGGCATTGGCGGC
CTTGCTGTTCTTCTACGGCAAGGTGCTGTGCACGGATCTGCCCTTGCTTCAGGAGATCGGTAGACCTCGG
CCGTCGCGGCGCTTGCCGGTGGTGCTGACCCCGGATGAAGTGGTTCGCATCCTCGGTTTTCTGGAAGGCG
AGCATCGTTTGTTCGCCCAGGACTCTAGCTATAGTTCTAGTGGTTGGCTACGTACCCGTAGTGGCTATGG
CAGGGCTTGCCGCCCCGACGTTGGCTGCGAGCCCTGGGCCTTCACCCGAACTTGGGGGTTGGGGTGGGGA
AAAGGAAGAAACGCGGGCGTATTGGTCCCAATGGGGTCTCGGTGGGGTATCGACAGAGTGCCAGCCCTGG
GACCGAACCCCGCGTTTATGAACAAACGACCCAACACCCGTGCGTTTTATTCTGTCTTTTTATTGCCGTC
ATAGCGCGGGTTCCTTCCGGTATTGTCTCCTTCCGTGTTTCAGTTAGCCTCCCCCATCTCCCGGTACCGC
ATGCGGATCTGTACGGGCCAGATATACGCGTTGACATTGATTATTGACTAGTTATTAATAGTAATCAATT
ACGGGGTCATTAGTTCATAGCCCATATATGGAGTTCCGCGTTACATAACTTACGGTAAATGGCCCGCCTG
GCTGACCGCCCAACGACCCCCGCCCATTGACGTCAATAATGACGTATGTTCCCATAGTAACGCCAATAGG
GACTTTCCATTGACGTCAATGGGTGGAGTATTTACGGTAAACTGCCCACTTGGCAGTACATCAAGTGTAT
CATATGCCAAGTACGCCCCCTATTGACGTCAATGACGGTAAATGGCCCGCCTGGCATTATGCCCAGTACA
TGACCTTATGGGACTTTCCTACTTGGCAGTACATCTACGTATTAGTCATCGCTATTACCATGGTGATGCG
GTTTTGGCAGTACATCAATGGGCGTGGATAGCGGTTTGACTCACGGGGATTTCCAAGTCTCCACCCCATT
GACGTCAATGGGAGTTTGTTTTGGCACCAAAATCAACGGGACTTTCCAAAATGTCGTAACAACTCCGCCC
CATTGACGCAAATGGGCGGTAGGCGTGTACGGTGGGAGGTCTATATAAGCAGAGCTCTCTGGCTAACTAG
AGAACCCACTGCTTACTGGCTTATCGAATACGGACCTTTAATTCAACCCAACACAATATATTATAGTTAA
ATAAGAATTATTATCAAATCATTTGTATATTAATTAAAATACTATACTGTAAATTACATTTTATTTACAA
TCACTCGACGGATCCTTAAGAAGGAGATATACCATGTCTGGTCTTAACGACATATTCGAGGCACAGAAAA
TCGAGTGGCATGAGGGATCTGCGGGTGGTAGTGGAACCGACCCTATCTGCAACCACTCATTCGAGGAAGT
CGTGCAGACCCTGGCCTCCCTGGCTACTGTCGTGCAGCAGCAGACCATCGCCTCCGAGAGCCTGGAACAG
CGTATCACTTCCCTGGAGAACGGTCTGAAGCCCGTGTACGACATGGCTAAGACCATCTCTTCACTGAACA
GAGTGTGCGCCGAAATGGTCGCTAAGTACGACCTGCTGGTCATGACAACTGGAAGGGCTACTGCTACCGC
TGCCGCTACTGAGGCCTACTGGGCTGAACACGGACAGCCACCTCCCGGTCCCTCACTGTACGAGGAATCC
GCCATCCGTGGCAAGATCGAGAGCAGGGACGAAACTGTGCCACAGTCTGTCAGAGAGGCTTTCAACAACC
TGGACAGCACTACCTCTCTGACCGAGGAAAACTTCGGAAAGCCAGACATCAGCGCCAAGGACCTGCGCAA
CATCATGTACGACCACCTGCCTGGCTTCGGAACTGCTTTCCACCAGCTGGTGCAGGTCATCTGCAAGCTG
GGAAAGGACTCTAACTCACTGGACATCATCCACGCCGAGTTCCAGGCCAGCCTGGCTGAGGGTGACTCTC
CACAGTGCGCTCTGATCCAGATCACCAAGAGGGTGCCTATCTTCCAGGACGCCGCTCCACCTGTCATCCA
CATCAGGTCCAGAGGCGACATCCCCAGGGCCTGCCAGAAGAGCCTGAGACCTGTGCCCCCATCTCCCAAG
ATCGACAGAGGATGGGTGTGCGTCTTCCAGCTGCAAGACGGCAAGACCCTGGGACTGAAGATCTCAAGCG
GTCACCACCACCATCACCACTAATAAGCAGAGAACCTCTACTTCCAATCGCACCATCATCACCATCACCA
TCACCACCATGATTACAAGGATGACGACGATAAGTGAGGCGGCCGCCAACTTGATATCAAGCTTATCGAT
AATCAACCTCTGGATTACAAAATTTGTGAAAGATTGACTGGTATTCTTAACTATGTTGCTCCTTTTACGC
TATGTGGATACGCTGCTTTAATGCCTTTGTATCATGCTATTGCTTCCCGTATGGCTTTCATTTTCTCCTC
CTTGTATAAATCCTGGTTGCTGTCTCTTTATGAGGAGTTGTGGCCCGTTGTCAGGCAACGTGGCGTGGTG
TGCACTGTGTTTGCTGACGCAACCCCCACTGGTTGGGGCATTGCCACCACCTGTCAGCTCCTTTCCGGGA
CTTTCGCTTTCCCCCTCCCTATTGCCACGGCGGAACTCATCGCCGCCTGCCTTGCCCGCTGCTGGACAGG
GGCTCGGCTGTTGGGCACTGACAATTCCGTGGTGTTGTCGGGGAAATCATCGTCCTTTCCTTGGCTGCTC
GCCTGTGTTGCCACCTGGATTCTGCGCGGGACGTCCTTCTGCTACGTCCCTTCGGCCCTCAATCCAGCGG
ACCTTCCTTCCCGCGGGCGCCCCCCTCCTCACGGCGAGCGAAGCTTGTCGAGAAGTACTAGAGGATCTCT
AGAGCCTGCAGTCTCGACAAGCTTGTCGAGAAGTACTAGAGGATCATAATCAGCCATACCACATTTGTAG
AGGTTTTACTTGCTTTAAAAAACCTCCCACACCTCCCCCTGAACCTGAAACATAAAATGAATGCAATTGT
TGTTGTTAACTTGTTTATTGCAGCTTATAATGGTTACAAATAAAGCAATAGCATCACAAATTTCACAAAT
AAAGCATTTTTTTCACTGCATTCTAGTTGTGGTTTGTCCAAACTCATCAATGTATCTTATCATGTCTGGA
TCTGATCACTGCTTGAGCCTAGGAGATCCGAACCAGATAAGTGAAATCTAGTTCCAAACTATTTTGTCAT
TTTTAATTTTCGTATTAGCTTACGACGCTACACCCAGTTCCCATCTATTTTGTCACTCTTCCCTAAATAA
TCCTTAAAAACTCCATTTCCACCCCTCCCAGTTCCCAACTATTTTGTCCGCCCACAGCGGGGCATTTTTC
TTCCTGTTATGTTTTTAATCAAACATCCTGCCAACTCCATGTGACAAACCGTCATCTTCGGCTACTTT
Features (pLannotate 1.2.2; 23 found; start..end, strand, type, name):
     81..97      +  CDS            lacZα (fragment): LacZα fragment of β-galactosidase; lacZ fragment
    102..556     +  rep_origin     f1 ori (sequence partly withheld): f1 bacteriophage origin of replication; arrow indicates direction of (+) strand synthesis
    582..686     +  promoter       AmpR promoter: bla
    687..1547    +  CDS            AmpR: β-lactamase; bla; confers resistance to ampicillin, carbenicillin, and related antibiotics
   1718..2306    +  rep_origin     ori: high-copy-number ColE1/pMB1/pBR322/pUC origin of replication
   2492..2543    -  misc_feature   bom (fragment): basis of mobility region from pBR322
   2611..2835    -  mobile_element Tn7R: mini-Tn7 element (right end of the Tn7 transposon) Tn7
   2902..3435    -  CDS            GmR: gentamycin acetyltransferase; aacC1; confers resistance to gentamycin
   3624..3652    -  promoter       Pc promoter: intI1 (promoter lies within the coding sequence); class 1 integron promoter
   3630..3989    -  CDS            YPR2_ECOLX (fragment): Protein predicted: Swiss-Prot protein existence level 4. From Escherichia coli.
   4160..4208    -  polyA_signal   HSV TK poly(A) signal: herpes simplex virus thymidine kinase polyadenylation signal (Cole and Stacy, 1985)
   4313..4692    +  enhancer       CMV enhancer: human cytomegalovirus immediate early enhancer
   4693..4896    +  promoter       CMV promoter: human cytomegalovirus (CMV) immediate early promoter
   4892..4925    +  LTR            5' LTR (truncated) (fragment): truncated 5' long terminal repeat (LTR) from HIV-1
   4943..5052    +  promoter       p10 promoter: baculovirus promoter for expression in insect cells
   5156..5953    +  CDS            VP35 (fragment): VP35_EBOZ5 - Experimental evidence at protein level: Swiss-Prot protein existence level 1. Plays an essential role in viral RNA synthesis and also a role in suppressing innate immune signaling. Acts as a polymerase cofactor in the RNA polymerase transcription and replication complexes (By similarity). Serves as nucleoprotein/NP monomer chaperone prior to the formation of the large oligomeric RNA-bound complexes (By similarity). Regulates RNA synthesis by modulating NP-RNA interactions and interacting with DYNLL1. VP35-NP interaction controls the switch between RNA-bound NP and free NP and thus
   6017..6036    +  CDS            7xHis (fragment): 6xHis affinity tag
   6041..6064    +  CDS            3xFLAG (fragment): three tandem FLAG® epitope tags
   6083..6101    +  misc_feature   MCS (fragment): pBluescript multiple cloning site
   6101..6606    +  misc_feature   WPRE (fragment): woodchuck hepatitis virus posttranscriptional regulatory element
   6702..6785    +  CDS            large T antigen (fragment): large T antigen from SV40 (simian virus 40)
   6808..6942    +  polyA_signal   SV40 poly(A) signal: SV40 polyadenylation signal
   6971..7136    -  mobile_element Tn7L: mini-Tn7 element (left end of the Tn7 transposon) Tn7
