[The description below was written by a language model from this plasmid's Addgene catalogue record and pLannotate feature annotations shown in this document.]
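Description:
Nbio-VP35:75-340_Cterm_HIS is a 7.2 kb baculovirus transfer plasmid built on the pBacMam2-DiEx-LIC backbone, made to produce a fragment of the Zaire ebolavirus VP35 protein for structure determination. It is maintained in E. coli as a high-copy plasmid through a ColE1/pUC-type origin with ampicillin selection, and it also carries an f1 origin. The expression cassette, together with a gentamicin resistance gene driven by the Pc integron promoter, lies between the Tn7R and Tn7L ends. This arrangement allows Tn7-mediated transposition of the whole block into a baculovirus bacmid, with gentamicin marking the transposed segment.

The payload is a partial VP35 coding sequence, residues 75–340 according to the construct name, and the record cautions that the full gene may not be present. VP35 is the viral polymerase cofactor and an antagonist of innate immune signalling. The insert sits downstream of tandem promoters: the CMV enhancer/promoter followed by the baculoviral p10 promoter. The same cassette can therefore be transcribed in insect cells or in mammalian cells transduced with the baculovirus (BacMam). A WPRE fragment and SV40 polyadenylation signal follow the coding region to support transcript processing and expression.

Two tags are recorded, a biotin-acceptor (Avi-type) peptide and a hexahistidine tag. The catalogue lists both as C-terminal, although the "Nbio" in the name suggests the biotinylation peptide is N-terminal. The feature table confirms only a His tag just after VP35. A short annotated 3xFLAG fragment lies beyond the His tag, and the record does not show whether it is translated. The tags would serve affinity purification and site-specific biotinylation of the recombinant protein.
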