Addgene plasmid #234391: Nbio-VP35:75-340_Cterm_HIS
Purpose: Baculovirus expression for structure determination. May not contain entire coding region of gene.
Depositing lab: Cheryl Arrowsmith. Depositing organization: University of Toronto.
Backbone
  Vector backbone: pBacMam2-DiEx-LIC
  Vector type: Baculovirus Expresssion
  Selectable markers: High Copy
Growth in bacteria
  Bacterial resistance: Ampicillin, 100 μg/mL
  Growth temperature: 37°C
  Growth strain: DH5alpha
  Copy number: High Copy
Gene/Insert
  Gene/Insert name: VP35_EBOZM
  Species: Zaire ebolavirus
  Promoter: CMV and P10
  Tag / fusion protein: MSGLNDIFEAQKIEWHEGSAGGSG (C terminal on insert); SSGHHHHHH (C terminal on insert)
  Cloning method: Unknown
  Sequencing primers: 5′ pFBM-fwd (5'-caaaatgtcgtaacaactccgc-3'); 3′ pFBM-rev (5'- tagttaagaataccagtcaatctttcac-3')
Terms and licenses: Academic/Nonprofit Terms; Industry Terms: Not Available to Industry
How to cite: Nbio-VP35:75-340_Cterm_HIS was a gift from Cheryl Arrowsmith (Addgene plasmid # 234391 ; http://n2t.net/addgene:234391 ; RRID:Addgene_234391)
